>Addgene plasmid #195958 | 765 pME nls mCerulean | addgene full sequence | sequence record 385191 | Addgene NGS Result
GTAAAACGACGGCCAGTCTTAAGCTCGGGCCCCAAATAATGATTTTATTTTGACTGATAGTGACCTGTTC
GTTGCAACAAATTGATGAGCAATGCTTTTTTATAATGCCAACTTTGTACAAAAAAGCAGGCTGGACCATG
GCTCCAAAGAAGAAGCGTAAGGTAATGGTGAGCAAGGGCGAGGAGCTGTTCACCGGGGTGGTGCCCATCC
TGGTCGAGCTGGACGGCGACGTAAACGGCCACAAGTTCAGCGTGTCCGGCGAGGGCGAGGGCGATGCCAC
CTACGGCAAGCTGACCCTGAAGTTCATCTGCACCACCGGCAAGCTGCCCGTGCCCTGGCCCACCCTCGTG
ACCACCCTGACCTGGGGCGTGCAGTGCTTCGCCCGCTACCCCGACCACATGAAGCAGCACGACTTCTTCA
AGTCCGCCATGCCCGAAGGCTACGTCCAGGAGCGCACCATCTTCTTCAAGGACGACGGCAACTACAAGAC
CCGCGCCGAGGTGAAGTTCGAGGGCGACACCCTGGTGAACCGCATCGAGCTGAAGGGCATCGACTTCAAG
GAGGACGGCAACATCCTGGGGCACAAGCTGGAGTACAACGCCATCAGCGACAACGTCTATATCACCGCCG
ACAAGCAGAAGAACGGCATCAAGGCCAACTTCAAGATCCGCCACAACATCGAGGACGGCAGCGTGCAGCT
CGCCGACCACTACCAGCAGAACACCCCCATCGGCGACGGCCCCGTGCTGCTGCCCGACAACCACTACCTG
AGCACCCAGTCCAAGCTGAGCAAAGACCCCAACGAGAAGCGCGATCACATGGTCCTGCTGGAGTTCGTGA
CCGCCGCCGGGATCACTCTCGGCATGGACGAGCTGTACAAGGGGCGCGCCTGACACCCAGCTTTCTTGTA
CAAAGTTGGCATTATAAGAAAGCATTGCTTATCAATTTGTTGCAACGAACAGGTCACTATCAGTCAAAAT
AAAATCATTATTTGCCATCCAGCTGATATCCCCTATAGTGAGTCGTATTACATGGTCATAGCTGTTTCCT
GGCAGCTCTGGCCCGTGTCTCAAAATCTCTGATGTTACATTGCACAAGATAAAAATATATCATCATGAAC
AATAAAACTGTCTGCTTACATAAACAGTAATACAAGGGGTGTTATGAGCCATATTCAACGGGAAACGTCG
AGGCCGCGATTAAATTCCAACATGGATGCTGATTTATATGGGTATAAATGGGCTCGCGATAATGTCGGGC
AATCAGGTGCGACAATCTATCGCTTGTATGGGAAGCCCGATGCGCCAGAGTTGTTTCTGAAACATGGCAA
AGGTAGCGTTGCCAATGATGTTACAGATGAGATGGTCAGACTAAACTGGCTGACGGAATTTATGCCTCTT
CCGACCATCAAGCATTTTATCCGTACTCCTGATGATGCATGGTTACTCACCACTGCGATCCCCGGAAAAA
CAGCATTCCAGGTATTAGAAGAATATCCTGATTCAGGTGAAAATATTGTTGATGCGCTGGCAGTGTTCCT
GCGCCGGTTGCATTCGATTCCTGTTTGTAATTGTCCTTTTAACAGCGATCGCGTATTTCGTCTCGCTCAG
GCGCAATCACGAATGAATAACGGTTTGGTTGATGCGAGTGATTTTGATGACGAGCGTAATGGCTGGCCTG
TTGAACAAGTCTGGAAAGAAATGCATAAACTTTTGCCATTCTCACCGGATTCAGTCGTCACTCATGGTGA
TTTCTCACTTGATAACCTTATTTTTGACGAGGGGAAATTAATAGGTTGTATTGATGTTGGACGAGTCGGA
ATCGCAGACCGATACCAGGATCTTGCCATCCTATGGAACTGCCTCGGTGAGTTTTCTCCTTCATTACAGA
AACGGCTTTTTCAAAAATATGGTATTGATAATCCTGATATGAATAAATTGCAGTTTCATTTGATGCTCGA
TGAGTTTTTCTAATCAGAATTGGTTAATTGGTTGTAACACTGGCAGAGCATTACGCTGACTTGACGGGAC
GGCGCAAGCTCATGACCAAAATCCCTTAACGTGAGTTACGCGTCGTTCCACTGAGCGTCAGACCCCGTAG
AAAAGATCAAAGGATCTTCTTGAGATCCTTTTTTTCTGCGCGTAATCTGCTGCTTGCAAACAAAAAAACC
ACCGCTACCAGCGGTGGTTTGTTTGCCGGATCAAGAGCTACCAACTCTTTTTCCGAAGGTAACTGGCTTC
AGCAGAGCGCAGATACCAAATACTGTTCTTCTAGTGTAGCCGTAGTTAGGCCACCACTTCAAGAACTCTG
TAGCACCGCCTACATACCTCGCTCTGCTAATCCTGTTACCAGTGGCTGCTGCCAGTGGCGATAAGTCGTG
TCTTACCGGGTTGGACTCAAGACGATAGTTACCGGATAAGGCGCAGCGGTCGGGCTGAACGGGGGGTTCG
TGCACACAGCCCAGCTTGGAGCGAACGACCTACACCGAACTGAGATACCTACAGCGTGAGCTATGAGAAA
GCGCCACGCTTCCCGAAGGGAGAAAGGCGGACAGGTATCCGGTAAGCGGCAGGGTCGGAACAGGAGAGCG
CACGAGGGAGCTTCCAGGGGGAAACGCCTGGTATCTTTATAGTCCTGTCGGGTTTCGCCACCTCTGACTT
GAGCGTCGATTTTTGTGATGCTCGTCAGGGGGGCGGAGCCTATGGAAAAACGCCAGCAACGCGGCCTTTT
TACGGTTCCTGGCCTTTTGCTGGCCTTTTGCTCACATGTTCTTTCCTGCGTTATCCCCTGATTCTGTGGA
TAACCGTATTACCGCCTTTGAGTGAGCTGATACCGCTCGCCGCAGCCGAACGACCGAGCGCAGCGAGTCA
GTGAGCGAGGAAGCGGAAGAGCGCCCAATACGCAAACCGCCTCTCCCCGCGCGTTGGCCGATTCATTAAT
GCAGCTGGCACGACAGGTTTCCCGACTGGAAAGCGGGCAGTGAGCGCAACGCAATTAATACGCGTACCGC
TAGCCAGGAAGAGTTTGTAGAAACGCAAAAAGGCCATCCGTCAGGATGGCCTTCTGCTTAGTTTGATGCC
TGGCAGTTTATGGCGGGCGTCCTGCCCGCCACCCTCCGGGCCGTTGCTTCACAACGTTCAAATCCGCTCC
CGGCGGATTTGTCCTACTCAGGAGAGCGTTCACCGACAAACAACAGATAAAACGAAAGGCCCAGTCTTCC
GACTGAGCCTTTCGTTTTATTTGATGCCTGGCAGTTCCCTACTCTCGCGTTAACGCTAGCATGGATGTTT
TCCCAGTCACGACGTT
Features (pLannotate 1.2.2; 10 found; start..end, strand, type, name):
     33..132     +  protein_bind   attL1: mutant version of attL; recombination site for the Gateway® LR reaction LR Clonase™
    165..881     +  CDS            mCerulean: mCerulean is a basic (constitutively fluorescent) cyan fluorescent protein published in 2005, derived from Aequorea victoria. It is reported to be a very rapidly-maturing monomer.
    895..994     -  protein_bind   attL2: mutant version of attL; recombination site for the Gateway® LR reaction LR Clonase™
   1012..1030    -  promoter       T7 promoter: promoter for bacteriophage T7 RNA polymerase
   1164..1973    +  CDS            KanR: aminoglycoside phosphotransferase; aph(3')-Ia; confers resistance to kanamycin in bacteria or G418 (Geneticin®) in eukaryotes
   2120..2708    +  rep_origin     ori: high-copy-number ColE1/pMB1/pBR322/pUC origin of replication
   2891..2983    +  CDS            lacI (fragment): lac repressor; lacI; The lac repressor binds to the lac operator to inhibit transcription in E. coli. This inhibition can be relieved by adding lactose or isopropyl-β-D-thiogalactopyranoside (IPTG).
   3038..3065    -  terminator     rrnB T2 terminator: transcription terminator T2 from the E. coli rrnB gene
   3197..3240    +  terminator     rrnB T1 terminator: Escherichia coli rrnB; transcription terminator T1 from the E. coli rrnB gene
   3287..17      -  CDS            lacZα (fragment) (across the origin): LacZα fragment of β-galactosidase; lacZ fragment
