[The description below was written by a language model from this plasmid's Addgene catalogue record and pLannotate feature annotations shown in this document.]
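Description:
765 pME nls mCerulean is a Gateway middle-entry (pME) clone built on the pENTR/D backbone, about 3.3 kb in size, that supplies a nuclear-targeted cyan fluorescent protein as a modular part for assembling transgenes. It is propagated in E. coli as a high-copy plasmid using a ColE1/pUC-type origin and is selected with kanamycin through an aminoglycoside phosphotransferase (KanR) gene. Upstream of the cloning region lie the rrnB T1 and T2 transcription terminators, which insulate the insert from read-through transcription from the backbone. Short lacI and lacZα fragments are also annotated and appear to be non-functional backbone remnants.

The payload is the mCerulean coding sequence, a monomeric, constitutively fluorescent cyan protein derived from Aequorea victoria GFP, flanked by attL1 and attL2 recombination sites. The name and insert field indicate a nuclear localization signal. The feature table does not annotate this signal separately, though a short unannotated stretch sits between attL1 and the start of the fluorophore. As is typical for an entry clone, the cassette has no eukaryotic promoter or polyadenylation signal of its own. The only nearby promoter is a T7 promoter outside attL2, oriented back toward the insert. Expression instead depends on an LR Clonase reaction, usually a multisite assembly in which this middle element is combined with a 5′ entry clone carrying a promoter or enhancer, a 3′ entry clone carrying a polyA or tag, and a destination vector. The plasmid belongs to a toolkit for transgenesis in zebrafish and other models, where it provides a nuclear cyan reporter for marking cells in which a chosen regulatory element is active.
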