Addgene plasmid #195958: 765 pME nls mCerulean
Purpose: Gateway pME fluorophore
Depositing lab: Kristen Kwan & Christian Mosimann. Publication: Next-generation plasmids for transgenesis in zebrafish and beyond. Kemmler CL, Moran HR, Murray BF, Scoresby A, Klem JR, Eckert RL, Lepovsky E, Bertho S, Nieuwenhuize S, Burger S, D'Agati G, Betz C, Puller AC, Felker A, Ditrychova K, Botschi S, Affolter M, Rohner N, Lovely CB, Kwan KM, Burger A, Mosimann C. Development. 2023 Mar 28:dev.201531. doi: 10.1242/dev.201531. PubMed 36975217.
Backbone
  Vector backbone: pENTR/D
  Vector type: Other
Growth in bacteria
  Bacterial resistance: Kanamycin, 50 μg/mL
  Growth temperature: 37°C
  Growth strain: DH5alpha
  Copy number: High Copy
Gene/Insert
  Gene/Insert name: mCerulean nuclear
  Species: Other
  Cloning method: Restriction Enzyme; 5′ cloning site Unknown (unknown if destroyed)
Terms and licenses: Academic/Nonprofit Terms; Industry Terms: Not Available to Industry
Depositor comments: Please visit https://www.biorxiv.org/content/10.1101/2022.12.13.520107v1.article-info for bioRxiv preprint.
How to cite: 765 pME nls mCerulean was a gift from Kristen Kwan & Christian Mosimann (Addgene plasmid # 195958 ; http://n2t.net/addgene:195958 ; RRID:Addgene_195958)
